Addgene plasmid #113353: KAT6B-luciferase
Purpose: evaluate FOXA1 DIV motif enhancer activity near 50 kb of KAT6B gene
Depositing lab: Ralf Jauch. Publication: DNA-mediated dimerization on a compact sequence signature controls enhancer engagement and regulation by FOXA1. Wang X, Srivastava Y, Jankowski A, Malik V, Wei Y, Del Rosario RC, Cojocaru V, Prabhakar S, Jauch R. Nucleic Acids Res. 2018 Jun 20;46(11):5470-5486. doi: 10.1093/nar/gky259. PubMed 29669022.
Backbone
  Vector backbone: pGL4-TK
  Backbone manufacturer: Promega
  Vector type: Luciferase
Growth in bacteria
  Bacterial resistance: Ampicillin, 100 μg/mL
  Growth temperature: 37°C
  Growth strain: DH5alpha
  Copy number: High Copy
Gene/Insert
  Gene/Insert name: KAT6B-enhancer
  Species: H. sapiens (human)
  Entrez Gene: KAT6B (a.k.a. GTPTS, MORF, MOZ2, MYST4, ZC2HC6B, qkf, querkopf)
  Cloning method: Restriction Enzyme; 5′ cloning site KpnI (unknown if destroyed); 3′ cloning site EcoRV (unknown if destroyed)
Terms and licenses: Academic/Nonprofit Terms; Industry Terms: Not Available to Industry
How to cite: KAT6B-luciferase was a gift from Ralf Jauch (Addgene plasmid # 113353 ; http://n2t.net/addgene:113353 ; RRID:Addgene_113353)
