[The description below was written by a language model from this plasmid's Addgene catalogue record and pLannotate feature annotations shown in this document.]
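Description:
KAT6B-luciferase is a firefly luciferase reporter plasmid built on the Promega-derived pGL4-TK backbone and used to test the enhancer activity of a human genomic fragment associated with the KAT6B locus. According to the record, the insert ("KAT6B-enhancer") carries a FOXA1 DIV motif, a compact sequence signature on which FOXA1 dimerizes, and lies within about 50 kb of the KAT6B gene. It was cloned by restriction digestion between KpnI and EcoRV sites. The exact length and genomic coordinates of the fragment are not stated. The feature table does not annotate the insert, but an unannotated stretch of the circular 5.7 kb sequence sits between the upstream pause site and the promoter, which is consistent with an enhancer placed just ahead of the reporter unit.

The reporter cassette consists of the herpes simplex virus thymidine kinase promoter driving the synthetic luc2 firefly luciferase coding sequence, followed by an SV40 polyadenylation signal. The TK promoter provides modest basal transcription, so changes in luciferase output after transfection into mammalian cells reflect the regulatory contribution of the cloned enhancer, for example in response to FOXA1. A synthetic poly(A) signal and an RNA polymerase II transcriptional pause site from the human α2 globin gene lie upstream of the cloning region and limit read-through transcription from the backbone that would otherwise raise background signal. The plasmid is propagated in E. coli through a high-copy ColE1/pUC-type origin and selected with ampicillin via the β-lactamase gene. The short SV40 large T antigen and tetracycline resistance fragments called by the annotation are non-functional backbone remnants.
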