Features (pLannotate 1.2.2; 10 found; start..end, strand, type, name):
      1..752     +  promoter       HSV TK promoter: herpes simplex virus thymidine kinase promoter
    788..2440    +  CDS            luciferase: firefly luciferase synthetic luc2 version of the luciferase gene
   2484..2605    -  polyA_signal   SV40 poly(A) signal: SV40 polyadenylation signal
   2628..2696    -  CDS            large T antigen (fragment): large T antigen from SV40 (simian virus 40)
   2712..2844    +  CDS            TcR (fragment): tetracycline efflux protein; tet; confers resistance to tetracycline
   3024..3612    -  rep_origin     ori: high-copy-number ColE1/pMB1/pBR322/pUC origin of replication
   3812..4672    -  CDS            AmpR: β-lactamase confers resistance to ampicillin, carbenicillin, and related antibiotics
   4673..4714    -  promoter       AmpR promoter (fragment): bla
   4777..4825    +  polyA_signal   poly(A) signal: synthetic polyadenylation signal
   4839..4930    +  misc_feature   pause site: RNA polymerase II transcriptional pause signal from the human α2 globin gene
>Addgene plasmid #113353 | KAT6B-luciferase | addgene full sequence | sequence record 221743 | Addgene NGS Result
AATGAGTCTTCGGACCTCGCGGGGGCCGCTTAAGCGGTGGTTAGGGTTTGTCTGACGCGGGGGGAGGGGG
AAGGAACGAAACACTCTCATTCGGAGGCGGCTCGGGGTTTGGTCTTGGTGGCCACGGGCACGCAGAAGAG
CGCCGCGATCCTCTTAAGCACCCCCCCGCCCTCCGTGGAGGCGGGGGTTTGGTCGGCGGGTGGTAACTGG
CGGGCCGCTGACTCGGGCGGGTCGCGCGCCCCAGAGTGTGACCTTTTCGGTCTGCTCGCAGACCCCCGGG
CGGCGCCGCCGCGGCGGCGACGGGCTCGCTGGGTCCTAGGCTCCATGGGGACCGTATACGTGGACAGGCT
CTGGAGCATCCGCACGACTGCGGTGATATTACCGGAGACCTTCTGCGGGACGAGCCGGGTCACGCGGCTG
ACGCGGAGCGTCCGTTGGGCGACAAACACCAGGACGGGGCACAGGTACACTATCTTGTCACCCGGAGGCG
CGAGGGACTGCAGGAGCTTCAGGGAGTGGCGCAGCTGCTTCATCCCCGTGGCCCGTTGCTCGCGTTTGCT
GGCGGTGTCCCCGGAAGAAATATATTTGCATGTCTTTAGTTCTATGATGACACAAACCCCGCCCAGCGTC
TTGTCATTGGCGAATTCGAACACGCAGATGCAGTCGGGGCGGCGCGGTCCCAGGTCCACTTCGCATATTA
AGGTGACGCGTGTGGCCTCGAACACCGAGCGACCCTGCAGCGACCCGCTTAAAAGCTTGGCAATCCGGTA
CTGTTGGTAAAGCCACCATGGAAGATGCCAAAAACATTAAGAAGGGCCCAGCGCCATTCTACCCACTCGA
AGACGGGACCGCCGGCGAGCAGCTGCACAAAGCCATGAAGCGCTACGCCCTGGTGCCCGGCACCATCGCC
TTTACCGACGCACATATCGAGGTGGACATTACCTACGCCGAGTACTTCGAGATGAGCGTTCGGCTGGCAG
AAGCTATGAAGCGCTATGGGCTGAATACAAACCATCGGATCGTGGTGTGCAGCGAGAATAGCTTGCAGTT
CTTCATGCCCGTGTTGGGTGCCCTGTTCATCGGTGTGGCTGTGGCCCCAGCTAACGACATCTACAACGAG
CGCGAGCTGCTGAACAGCATGGGCATCAGCCAGCCCACCGTCGTATTCGTGAGCAAGAAAGGGCTGCAAA
AGATCCTCAACGTGCAAAAGAAGCTACCGATCATACAAAAGATCATCATCATGGATAGCAAGACCGACTA
CCAGGGCTTCCAAAGCATGTACACCTTCGTGACTTCCCATTTGCCACCCGGCTTCAACGAGTACGACTTC
GTGCCCGAGAGCTTCGACCGGGACAAAACCATCGCCCTGATCATGAACAGTAGTGGCAGTACCGGATTGC
CCAAGGGCGTAGCCCTACCGCACCGCACCGCTTGTGTCCGATTCAGTCATGCCCGCGACCCCATCTTCGG
CAACCAGATCATCCCCGACACCGCTATCCTCAGCGTGGTGCCATTTCACCACGGCTTCGGCATGTTCACC
ACGCTGGGCTACTTGATCTGCGGCTTTCGGGTCGTGCTCATGTACCGCTTCGAGGAGGAGCTATTCTTGC
GCAGCTTGCAAGACTATAAGATTCAATCTGCCCTGCTGGTGCCCACACTATTTAGCTTCTTCGCTAAGAG
CACTCTCATCGACAAGTACGACCTAAGCAACTTGCACGAGATCGCCAGCGGCGGGGCGCCGCTCAGCAAG
GAGGTAGGTGAGGCCGTGGCCAAACGCTTCCACCTACCAGGCATCCGCCAGGGCTACGGCCTGACAGAAA
CAACCAGCGCCATTCTGATCACCCCCGAAGGGGACGACAAGCCTGGCGCAGTAGGCAAGGTGGTGCCCTT
CTTCGAGGCTAAGGTGGTGGACTTGGACACCGGTAAGACACTGGGTGTGAACCAGCGCGGCGAGCTGTGC
GTCCGTGGCCCCATGATCATGAGCGGCTACGTTAACAACCCCGAGGCTACAAACGCTCTCATCGACAAGG
ACGGCTGGCTGCACAGCGGCGACATCGCCTACTGGGACGAGGACGAGCACTTCTTCATCGTGGACCGGCT
GAAGAGCCTGATCAAATACAAGGGCTACCAGGTAGCCCCAGCCGAACTGGAGAGCATCCTGCTGCAACAC
CCCAACATCTTCGACGCCGGGGTCGCCGGCCTGCCCGACGACGATGCCGGCGAGCTGCCCGCCGCAGTCG
TCGTGCTGGAACACGGTAAAACCATGACCGAGAAGGAGATCGTGGACTATGTGGCCAGCCAGGTTACAAC
CGCCAAGAAGCTGCGCGGTGGTGTTGTGTTCGTGGACGAGGTGCCTAAAGGACTGACCGGCAAGTTGGAC
GCCCGCAAGATCCGCGAGATTCTCATTAAGGCCAAGAAGGGCGGCAAGATCGCCGTGTAATAATTCTAGA
GTCGGGGCGGCCGGCCGCTTCGAGCAGACATGATAAGATACATTGATGAGTTTGGACAAACCACAACTAG
AATGCAGTGAAAAAAATGCTTTATTTGTGAAATTTGTGATGCTATTGCTTTATTTGTAACCATTATAAGC
TGCAATAAACAAGTTAACAACAACAATTGCATTCATTTTATGTTTCAGGTTCAGGGGGAGGTGTGGGAGG
TTTTTTAAAGCAAGTAAAACCTCTACAAATGTGGTAAAATCGATAAGGATCCGTCGACCGATGCCCTTGA
GAGCCTTCAACCCAGTCAGCTCCTTCCGGTGGGCGCGGGGCATGACTATCGTCGCCGCACTTATGACTGT
CTTCTTTATCATGCAACTCGTAGGACAGGTGCCGGCAGCGCTCTTCCGCTTCCTCGCTCACTGACTCGCT
GCGCTCGGTCGTTCGGCTGCGGCGAGCGGTATCAGCTCACTCAAAGGCGGTAATACGGTTATCCACAGAA
TCAGGGGATAACGCAGGAAAGAACATGTGAGCAAAAGGCCAGCAAAAGGCCAGGAACCGTAAAAAGGCCG
CGTTGCTGGCGTTTTTCCATAGGCTCCGCCCCCCTGACGAGCATCACAAAAATCGACGCTCAAGTCAGAG
GTGGCGAAACCCGACAGGACTATAAAGATACCAGGCGTTTCCCCCTGGAAGCTCCCTCGTGCGCTCTCCT
GTTCCGACCCTGCCGCTTACCGGATACCTGTCCGCCTTTCTCCCTTCGGGAAGCGTGGCGCTTTCTCATA
GCTCACGCTGTAGGTATCTCAGTTCGGTGTAGGTCGTTCGCTCCAAGCTGGGCTGTGTGCACGAACCCCC
CGTTCAGCCCGACCGCTGCGCCTTATCCGGTAACTATCGTCTTGAGTCCAACCCGGTAAGACACGACTTA
TCGCCACTGGCAGCAGCCACTGGTAACAGGATTAGCAGAGCGAGGTATGTAGGCGGTGCTACAGAGTTCT
TGAAGTGGTGGCCTAACTACGGCTACACTAGAAGAACAGTATTTGGTATCTGCGCTCTGCTGAAGCCAGT
TACCTTCGGAAAAAGAGTTGGTAGCTCTTGATCCGGCAAACAAACCACCGCTGGTAGCGGTGGTTTTTTT
GTTTGCAAGCAGCAGATTACGCGCAGAAAAAAAGGATCTCAAGAAGATCCTTTGATCTTTTCTACGGGGT
CTGACGCTCAGTGGAACGAAAACTCACGTTAAGGGATTTTGGTCATGAGATTATCAAAAAGGATCTTCAC
CTAGATCCTTTTAAATTAAAAATGAAGTTTTAAATCAATCTAAAGTATATATGAGTAAACTTGGTCTGAC
AGCGGCCGCAAATGCTAAACCACTGCAGTGGTTACCAGTGCTTGATCAGTGAGGCACCGATCTCAGCGAT
CTGCCTATTTCGTTCGTCCATAGTGGCCTGACTCCCCGTCGTGTAGATCACTACGATTCGTGAGGGCTTA
CCATCAGGCCCCAGCGCAGCAATGATGCCGCGAGAGCCGCGTTCACCGGCCCCCGATTTGTCAGCAATGA
ACCAGCCAGCAGGGAGGGCCGAGCGAAGAAGTGGTCCTGCTACTTTGTCCGCCTCCATCCAGTCTATGAG
CTGCTGTCGTGATGCTAGAGTAAGAAGTTCGCCAGTGAGTAGTTTCCGAAGAGTTGTGGCCATTGCTACT
GGCATCGTGGTATCACGCTCGTCGTTCGGTATGGCTTCGTTCAACTCTGGTTCCCAGCGGTCAAGCCGGG
TCACATGATCACCCATATTATGAAGAAATGCAGTCAGCTCCTTAGGGCCTCCGATCGTTGTCAGAAGTAA
GTTGGCCGCGGTGTTGTCGCTCATGGTAATGGCAGCACTACACAATTCTCTTACCGTCATGCCATCCGTA
AGATGCTTTTCCGTGACCGGCGAGTACTCAACCAAGTCGTTTTGTGAGTAGTGTATACGGCGACCAAGCT
GCTCTTGCCCGGCGTCTATACGGGACAACACCGCGCCACATAGCAGTACTTTGAAAGTGCTCATCATCGG
GAATCGTTCTTCGGGGCGGAAAGACTCAAGGATCTTGCCGCTATTGAGATCCAGTTCGATATAGCCCACT
CTTGCACCCAGTTGATCTTCAGCATCTTTTACTTTCACCAGCGTTTCGGGGTGTGCAAAAACAGGCAAGC
AAAATGCCGCAAAGAAGGGAATGAGTGCGACACGAAAATGTTGGATGCTCATACTCGTCCTTTTTCAATA
TTATTGAAGCATTTATCAGGGTTACTAGTACGTCTCTCAAGGATAAGTAAGTAATATTAAGGTACGGGAG
GTATTGGACAGGCCGCAATAAAATATCTTTATTTTCATTACATCTGTGTGTTGGTTTTTTGTGTGAATCG
ATAGTACTAACATACGCTCTCCATCAAAACAAAACGAAACAAAACAAACTAGCAAAATAGGCTGTCCCCA
GTGCAAGTGCAGGTGCCAGAACATTTCTCTGGCCTAACTGGCCGGTACCCCGCCTTTCAAGGTCAGGGGA
GATAATTTTTTACTGTATGTACTGCTGCATCTTCACACAAATTATCATCTGAAAAGCCTTCTCAGATTTG
ACAAATGAAGTCTCTTTTCATTCCCAGGAGGAACTTGTTAAACCAATGAAGTTCAAAATTCTAATTCCTG
TTCCTTTCTAGTGTGCACCACTTTATTCATCTTGAATAAACATACAACCTCAAGCATCCTACAAGGCAAA
TAGATTCCTTTTTAATTAGTGGCTCTATACACAGAGTTTTATCATCATGAAATTTATAAACCAGGAAGGG
AACAAATATTTACACTTGCAACTTCATGTCAACATTGCCTACTATTTGAAGAGCTCTGAAATTGTAAATG
TATCACCCCCTCCTTCTTCCCCCACTCCCCACCCCTGCCGGCTTTTAAACTATGGCAGTAGAAAAATAGG
TTTCAACTTTCTAGGAGCACATCTCTCCTATGTGGGGAATGTGGCAGATTCTTTATATAAGTGCTCTTTC
TTTGTGACTGGCATTACTTTTTTTTCTCACAAAGATTTGTTTCAGAAGCTAATCTTCATTTTTTTGGTTG
TTGCTTTTTGTAGTACTATTTCTAAGGCATCTCCAAGTAGAAAGGCAAAATTTTATTTTGAGAAGTTACT
GCTTTCATAGTTACACAGAATTATTTCTCAATTTAAGTAGGCCTTTTATTCCAGGACAAAATTAAGCCAG
TCAGAAGGTTTCTGGGGGAAGATCGATCTA
